Addgene plasmid #131641: FLI1_pet28a
Purpose: Bacterial expression of ETS gene FLI1
Depositing lab: Peter Hollenhorst. Depositing organization: Indiana University, Bloomington. Publication: Comparison of MAPK specificity across the ETS transcription factor family identifies a high-affinity ERK interaction required for ERG function in prostate cells. Selvaraj N, Kedage V, Hollenhorst PC. Cell Commun Signal. 2015 Feb 19;13:12. doi: 10.1186/s12964-015-0089-7. PubMed 25885538.
Backbone
  Vector backbone: pet28a
  Backbone manufacturer: EMD Biosciences
  Backbone size w/o insert (bp): 5369
  Vector type: Bacterial Expression
Growth in bacteria
  Bacterial resistance: Kanamycin, 50 μg/mL
  Growth temperature: 37°C
  Growth strain: DH5alpha
  Copy number: High Copy
Gene/Insert
  Gene/Insert name: FLI1
  Species: H. sapiens (human)
  Insert size (bp): 1359
  Entrez Gene: FLI1 (a.k.a. BDPLT21, EWSR2, FLI-1, SIC-1)
  Tag / fusion protein: 6xHis (N terminal on backbone)
  Cloning method: Restriction Enzyme; 5′ cloning site Nde1 (unknown if destroyed); 3′ cloning site Not1 (unknown if destroyed)
  Sequencing primers: 5′ T7 Fwd
Terms and licenses: Academic/Nonprofit Terms; Industry Terms: Not Available to Industry
Depositor comments: insert equivalent to CDS in NM_002017
How to cite: FLI1_pet28a was a gift from Peter Hollenhorst (Addgene plasmid # 131641 ; http://n2t.net/addgene:131641 ; RRID:Addgene_131641)
