[The description below was written by a language model from this plasmid's Addgene catalogue record and pLannotate feature annotations shown in this document.]
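Description:
FLI1_pet28a is a bacterial expression plasmid built on the pET-28a backbone for producing the human ETS-family transcription factor FLI1 in E. coli. The insert, about 1.36 kb and described by the depositor as equivalent to the reference FLI1 coding sequence, was cloned between the NdeI and NotI sites. This places it in frame behind the backbone's N-terminal 6xHis tag and thrombin cleavage site, so the protein can be purified by metal-affinity chromatography and the tag removed afterwards if desired. The automated annotation labels the N-terminal histidine stretch as a fragment of a composite tag, but this corresponds to the standard pET-28a His leader. A second short His-tag fragment lies downstream of the insert, where pET-28a carries its optional C-terminal tag. The record does not state whether this is translated, which depends on whether the insert retains its stop codon.

Expression is driven by a T7 promoter with an adjacent lac operator, followed by the T7 gene 10 ribosome binding site and ended by the T7 terminator. The plasmid also carries lacI under its own promoter, so transcription stays repressed until induction with IPTG in a host that supplies T7 RNA polymerase. The plasmid is propagated through a pBR322-type ColE1 origin accompanied by rop and the bom region. The catalogue lists it as high copy, although rop normally restrains copy number. Selection is by kanamycin resistance, and an f1 origin permits single-stranded DNA production. The small tetracycline-resistance and AmpR promoter fragments are nonfunctional backbone remnants. According to the associated publication, the construct was used to make recombinant FLI1 for comparing MAPK specificity across ETS family members.
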