Features (pLannotate 1.2.2; 21 found; start..end, strand, type, name):
     26..73      -  terminator     T7 terminator: transcription terminator for bacteriophage T7 RNA polymerase
     81..130     -  CDS            SET1 (fragment): solubility-enhancement tag derived from T7 phage gene 10B
    140..157     -  CDS            9xHis (fragment): 9xHis affinity tag
    175..1530    -  CDS            FLI1: FLI1_HUMAN - Experimental evidence at protein level: Swiss-Prot protein existence level 1. Sequence-specific transcriptional activator (PubMed:24100448, PubMed:26316623, PubMed:28255014). Recognizes the DNA sequence 5'- C[CA]GGAAGT-3'. From Homo sapiens (Human).
   1534..1551    -  CDS            thrombin site: thrombin recognition and cleavage site
   1562..1578    -  CDS            capTEV™ (fragment): composite tag for in vivo biotinylation, TEV protease cleavage, and 6xHis tagging
   1597..1619    -  RBS            RBS: efficient ribosome binding site from bacteriophage T7 gene 10 (Olins and Rangwala, 1989)
   1634..1658    -  protein_bind   lac operator: The lac repressor binds to the lac operator to inhibit transcription in E. coli. This inhibition can be relieved by adding lactose or isopropyl-β-D-thiogalactopyranoside (IPTG). lac repressor encoded by lacI
   1659..1677    -  promoter       T7 promoter: promoter for bacteriophage T7 RNA polymerase
   1699..1978    +  CDS            TcR (fragment): tetracycline efflux protein; tet; confers resistance to tetracycline
   1986..2063    +  promoter       lacI promoter: lacI
   2064..3146    +  CDS            lacI: lac repressor; lacI; The lac repressor binds to the lac operator to inhibit transcription in E. coli. This inhibition can be relieved by adding lactose or isopropyl-β-D-thiogalactopyranoside (IPTG).
   3159..3180    +  protein_bind   CAP binding site: CAP binding activates transcription in the presence of cAMP. E. coli catabolite activator protein
   3195..3486    +  CDS            TcR (fragment): tetracycline efflux protein; tet; confers resistance to tetracycline
   3558..3938    -  CDS            YPB1_ECOLX: Protein predicted: Swiss-Prot protein existence level 4. From Escherichia coli.
   3955..4146    +  CDS            rop: Rop protein, which maintains plasmids at low copy number; rop
   4248..4387    +  misc_feature   bom: basis of mobility region from pBR322
   4573..5161    -  rep_origin     ori: high-copy-number ColE1/pMB1/pBR322/pUC origin of replication
   5283..6098    +  CDS            KanR: aminoglycoside phosphotransferase; aph(3')-Ia; confers resistance to kanamycin in bacteria or G418 (Geneticin®) in eukaryotes
   6107..6164    -  promoter       AmpR promoter (fragment): bla
   6217..6645    -  rep_origin     f1 ori (sequence partly withheld): f1 bacteriophage origin of replication; arrow indicates direction of (+) strand synthesis
>Addgene plasmid #131641 | FLI1_pet28a | addgene full sequence | sequence record 320217 | Addgene NGS Result
ATCCGGATATAGTTCCTCCTTTCAGCAAAAAACCCCTCAAGACCCGTTTAGAGGCCCCAAGGGGTTATGC
TAGTTATTGCTCAGCGGTGGCAGCAGCCAACTCAGCTTCCTTTCGGGCTTTGTTAGCAGCCGGATCTCAG
TGGTGGTGGTGGTGGTGCTCGAGTGCGGCCGCTAGTAGTAGCTGCCTAAGTGTGAAGGCACGTGGGTGTT
AGGATGGCGGGGGACGTTGGGGTTGGGGTAGATTCCCCCCGTGGGGGAGGTCCAGTATTGTGATGCGGCT
CCAAAGAAGCTGGAGGAAGTGACAGGCATGGAGGATGGATGGGGAGGGACAAAGTTCACCTTCTGCTGGT
GGGCATGGTAGGAAGGCATGTAGGAGATGTCAGAAGGGTACTTGTACATGGACGACTCGGTCGGATGTGG
CTGCAGAGCCTGGGCAATGCCGTGGAAGTCAAATTTGTAAGCATATCTTTTGCCGTGCACTTTGGTCATA
ATGTTTTTATCATAGTAATAACGGAGGGCCCGGCTCAGCTTGTCGTAATTCATGTTGGGCTTGCTTTTCC
GCTCGCCCCAGCGCCTGGCCACCTCATCGGGGTCCGTCATTTTGAACTCCCCGTTGGTCCCCTCCCAGGT
GATACAGCTGGCGTTGGCGCTGTCGGAGAGCAGCTCCAGGAGGAATTGCCACAGCTGGATCTGCCCGCTT
CCAGGGTTGGCTAGGCGACTGCTGGTCGGGCCCAGGATCTGATACGGATCTGGCTGGGGCCGTTGCTCTG
TATTCTTACTGATCGTTTGTGCCCCTCCAAGGGGAGGACTTTTGTTGAGGCCAGAATTCATGTTATTGCC
CCAAGCTCCTCTTCTGACTGAGTCATAAGAAGGGTCTTCTTTGACACTCAATCGTGAGGATTGGTCGGTG
TGGGAGGTTGTATTATAGGCCAGCAGTGAACTTTCCCTGAGGTAACTGAGGTGTGACAACAGCACTTCCG
TGTTGTAGAGGGTGGTGGCGCGGAGGAAGTCCTCCTTGTTCATTTTACACAGTTCCTTGCCATCCATGTT
CTGGAAAAAGGATGTGTCGATCTCCATCAAGCTGTACTCCTTTATGGCCCACTCCAGCCATTGCCTCACA
TGCTCCTGTGTCCACAGTGTGGGGTCTGCGGGGACGATGACTCTCCTCTCGTTGGTGGTCATGTTGGGAG
GAGGGGGGCCATTCTTCTCGTCCATATAGCTGTTGTAGTTCATGGGGTTGGACTCGCCTCCGCCCACCAG
CTTGCTGCATTTGCTAACGCTGCAGTCCACCGGAGACTCCCTGGATCCATTCATGTGGTCATACTCCCGC
TTGACGTTGACCCTCACTGGCTGATTGATCCACTCCTGCTGTGGTGGGAGGGGGTTGATCTTGTGGGGCT
GCCCGTAGTCAGGACTCCCCGAGGCAGTCATGTCGGCCTTGGGGAGATGGGCTGCCGCTCCGTACGCTGA
GTCAAAGAGGGACTGGTCGTCGCTCACCACCGACAGAGCCTCCTTAATAGTCCCGTCCATATGGCTGCCG
CGCGGCACCAGGCCGCTGCTGTGATGATGATGATGATGGCTGCTGCCCATGGTATATCTCCTTCTTAAAG
TTAAACAAAATTATTTCTAGAGGGGAATTGTTATCCGCTCACAATTCCCCTATAGTGAGTCGTATTAATT
TCGCGGGATCGAGATCTCGATCCTCTACGCCGGACGCATCGTGGCCGGCATCACCGGCGCCACAGGTGCG
GTTGCTGGCGCCTATATCGCCGACATCACCGATGGGGAAGATCGGGCTCGCCACTTCGGGCTCATGAGCG
CTTGTTTCGGCGTGGGTATGGTGGCAGGCCCCGTGGCCGGGGGACTGTTGGGCGCCATCTCCTTGCATGC
ACCATTCCTTGCGGCGGCGGTGCTCAACGGCCTCAACCTACTACTGGGCTGCTTCCTAATGCAGGAGTCG
CATAAGGGAGAGCGTCGAGATCCCGGACACCATCGAATGGCGCAAAACCTTTCGCGGTATGGCATGATAG
CGCCCGGAAGAGAGTCAATTCAGGGTGGTGAATGTGAAACCAGTAACGTTATACGATGTCGCAGAGTATG
CCGGTGTCTCTTATCAGACCGTTTCCCGCGTGGTGAACCAGGCCAGCCACGTTTCTGCGAAAACGCGGGA
AAAAGTGGAAGCGGCGATGGCGGAGCTGAATTACATTCCCAACCGCGTGGCACAACAACTGGCGGGCAAA
CAGTCGTTGCTGATTGGCGTTGCCACCTCCAGTCTGGCCCTGCACGCGCCGTCGCAAATTGTCGCGGCGA
TTAAATCTCGCGCCGATCAACTGGGTGCCAGCGTGGTGGTGTCGATGGTAGAACGAAGCGGCGTCGAAGC
CTGTAAAGCGGCGGTGCACAATCTTCTCGCGCAACGCGTCAGTGGGCTGATCATTAACTATCCGCTGGAT
GACCAGGATGCCATTGCTGTGGAAGCTGCCTGCACTAATGTTCCGGCGTTATTTCTTGATGTCTCTGACC
AGACACCCATCAACAGTATTATTTTCTCCCATGAAGACGGTACGCGACTGGGCGTGGAGCATCTGGTCGC
ATTGGGTCACCAGCAAATCGCGCTGTTAGCGGGCCCATTAAGTTCTGTCTCGGCGCGTCTGCGTCTGGCT
GGCTGGCATAAATATCTCACTCGCAATCAAATTCAGCCGATAGCGGAACGGGAAGGCGACTGGAGTGCCA
TGTCCGGTTTTCAACAAACCATGCAAATGCTGAATGAGGGCATCGTTCCCACTGCGATGCTGGTTGCCAA
CGATCAGATGGCGCTGGGCGCAATGCGCGCCATTACCGAGTCCGGGCTGCGCGTTGGTGCGGATATCTCG
GTAGTGGGATACGACGATACCGAAGACAGCTCATGTTATATCCCGCCGTTAACCACCATCAAACAGGATT
TTCGCCTGCTGGGGCAAACCAGCGTGGACCGCTTGCTGCAACTCTCTCAGGGCCAGGCGGTGAAGGGCAA
TCAGCTGTTGCCCGTCTCACTGGTGAAAAGAAAAACCACCCTGGCGCCCAATACGCAAACCGCCTCTCCC
CGCGCGTTGGCCGATTCATTAATGCAGCTGGCACGACAGGTTTCCCGACTGGAAAGCGGGCAGTGAGCGC
AACGCAATTAATGTAAGTTAGCTCACTCATTAGGCACCGGGATCTCGACCGATGCCCTTGAGAGCCTTCA
ACCCAGTCAGCTCCTTCCGGTGGGCGCGGGGCATGACTATCGTCGCCGCACTTATGACTGTCTTCTTTAT
CATGCAACTCGTAGGACAGGTGCCGGCAGCGCTCTGGGTCATTTTCGGCGAGGACCGCTTTCGCTGGAGC
GCGACGATGATCGGCCTGTCGCTTGCGGTATTCGGAATCTTGCACGCCCTCGCTCAAGCCTTCGTCACTG
GTCCCGCCACCAAACGTTTCGGCGAGAAGCAGGCCATTATCGCCGGCATGGCGGCCCCACGGGTGCGCAT
GATCGTGCTCCTGTCGTTGAGGACCCGGCTAGGCTGGCGGGGTTGCCTTACTGGTTAGCAGAATGAATCA
CCGATACGCGAGCGAACGTGAAGCGACTGCTGCTGCAAAACGTCTGCGACCTGAGCAACAACATGAATGG
TCTTCGGTTTCCGTGTTTCGTAAAGTCTGGAAACGCGGAAGTCAGCGCCCTGCACCATTATGTTCCGGAT
CTGCATCGCAGGATGCTGCTGGCTACCCTGTGGAACACCTACATCTGTATTAACGAAGCGCTGGCATTGA
CCCTGAGTGATTTTTCTCTGGTCCCGCCGCATCCATACCGCCAGTTGTTTACCCTCACAACGTTCCAGTA
ACCGGGCATGTTCATCATCAGTAACCCGTATCGTGAGCATCCTCTCTCGTTTCATCGGTATCATTACCCC
CATGAACAGAAATCCCCCTTACACGGAGGCATCAGTGACCAAACAGGAAAAAACCGCCCTTAACATGGCC
CGCTTTATCAGAAGCCAGACATTAACGCTTCTGGAGAAACTCAACGAGCTGGACGCGGATGAACAGGCAG
ACATCTGTGAATCGCTTCACGACCACGCTGATGAGCTTTACCGCAGCTGCCTCGCGCGTTTCGGTGATGA
CGGTGAAAACCTCTGACACATGCAGCTCCCGGAGACGGTCACAGCTTGTCTGTAAGCGGATGCCGGGAGC
AGACAAGCCCGTCAGGGCGCGTCAGCGGGTGTTGGCGGGTGTCGGGGCGCAGCCATGACCCAGTCACGTA
GCGATAGCGGAGTGTATACTGGCTTAACTATGCGGCATCAGAGCAGATTGTACTGAGAGTGCACCATTGC
GGTGTGAAATACCGCACAGATGCGTAAGGAGAAAATACCGCATCAGGCGCTCTTCCGCTTCCTCGCTCAC
TGACTCGCTGCGCTCGGTCGTTCGGCTGCGGCGAGCGGTATCAGCTCACTCAAAGGCGGTAATACGGTTA
TCCACAGAATCAGGGGATAACGCAGGAAAGAACATGTGAGCAAAAGGCCAGCAAAAGGCCAGGAACCGTA
AAAAGGCCGCGTTGCTGGCGTTTTTCCATAGGCTCCGCCCCCCTGACGAGCATCACAAAAATCGACGCTC
AAGTCAGAGGTGGCGAAACCCGACAGGACTATAAAGATACCAGGCGTTTCCCCCTGGAAGCTCCCTCGTG
CGCTCTCCTGTTCCGACCCTGCCGCTTACCGGATACCTGTCCGCCTTTCTCCCTTCGGGAAGCGTGGCGC
TTTCTCATAGCTCACGCTGTAGGTATCTCAGTTCGGTGTAGGTCGTTCGCTCCAAGCTGGGCTGTGTGCA
CGAACCCCCCGTTCAGCCCGACCGCTGCGCCTTATCCGGTAACTATCGTCTTGAGTCCAACCCGGTAAGA
CACGACTTATCGCCACTGGCAGCAGCCACTGGTAACAGGATTAGCAGAGCGAGGTATGTAGGCGGTGCTA
CAGAGTTCTTGAAGTGGTGGCCTAACTACGGCTACACTAGAAGGACAGTATTTGGTATCTGCGCTCTGCT
GAAGCCAGTTACCTTCGGAAAAAGAGTTGGTAGCTCTTGATCCGGCAAACAAACCACCGCTGGTAGCGGT
GGTTTTTTTGTTTGCAAGCAGCAGATTACGCGCAGAAAAAAAGGATCTCAAGAAGATCCTTTGATCTTTT
CTACGGGGTCTGACGCTCAGTGGAACGAAAACTCACGTTAAGGGATTTTGGTCATGAACAATAAAACTGT
CTGCTTACATAAACAGTAATACAAGGGGTGTTATGAGCCATATTCAACGGGAAACGTCTTGCTCTAGGCC
GCGATTAAATTCCAACATGGATGCTGATTTATATGGGTATAAATGGGCTCGCGATAATGTCGGGCAATCA
GGTGCGACAATCTATCGATTGTATGGGAAGCCCGATGCGCCAGAGTTGTTTCTGAAACATGGCAAAGGTA
GCGTTGCCAATGATGTTACAGATGAGATGGTCAGACTAAACTGGCTGACGGAATTTATGCCTCTTCCGAC
CATCAAGCATTTTATCCGTACTCCTGATGATGCATGGTTACTCACCACTGCGATCCCCGGGAAAACAGCA
TTCCAGGTATTAGAAGAATATCCTGATTCAGGTGAAAATATTGTTGATGCGCTGGCAGTGTTCCTGCGCC
GGTTGCATTCGATTCCTGTTTGTAATTGTCCTTTTAACAGCGATCGCGTATTTCGTCTCGCTCAGGCGCA
ATCACGAATGAATAACGGTTTGGTTGATGCGAGTGATTTTGATGACGAGCGTAATGGCTGGCCTGTTGAA
CAAGTCTGGAAAGAAATGCATAAACTTTTGCCATTCTCACCGGATTCAGTCGTCACTCATGGTGATTTCT
CACTTGATAACCTTATTTTTGACGAGGGGAAATTAATAGGTTGTATTGATGTTGGACGAGTCGGAATCGC
AGACCGATACCAGGATCTTGCCATCCTATGGAACTGCCTCGGTGAGTTTTCTCCTTCATTACAGAAACGG
CTTTTTCAAAAATATGGTATTGATAATCCTGATATGAATAAATTGCAGTTTCATTTGATGCTCGATGAGT
TTTTCTAAGAATTAATTCATGAGCGGATACATATTTGAATGTATTTAGAAAAATAAACAAATAGGGGTTC
CGCGCACATTTCCCCGAAAAGTGCCACCTAAATTGTAAGCGTTAATATTTTGTTAAAATTCGCGTTAAAT
TTTTGTTAAATCAGCTCATTTTTTAACCAATAGGCCGAAATCGGCAAAATCCCTTATAAATCAAAAGAAT
AGACCGAGATAGGGT
[37 nt withheld, positions 6316-6352]
AAAGAACGTGGACTCCAACGTCAAAGG
[49 nt withheld, positions 6380-6428]
T
[91 nt withheld, positions 6430-6520]
G
[124 nt withheld, positions 6522-6645]
CCCATTCGCCA
